Addgene plasmid #192498: pAAV-CMV-intron-DIO-DjCas13d-pA
Purpose: To express DjCas13d in a Cre dependent manner
Depositing lab: Jonathan Ploski. Depositing organization: Pennsylvania State University, College of Medicine. Publication: Adeno-associated viral vector resource for the RNA-targeting Cas13d: A comparison of high-fidelity variants, DjCas13d and hfCas13d. Back F, Sandoval A, Vu LM, Hong VM, Bhaskara A, Rodriguez SR, O'Brien JT, Kolber BJ, Kroener S, Ploski JE. Mol Ther Methods Clin Dev. 2025 Aug 20;33(4):101565. doi: 10.1016/j.omtm.2025.101565. eCollection 2025 Dec 11. PubMed 41020266.
Backbone
  Vector backbone: pAAV
  Vector type: AAV
Growth in bacteria
  Bacterial resistance: Ampicillin, 100 μg/mL
  Growth temperature: 37°C
  Growth strain: NEB Stable
  Copy number: High Copy
Gene/Insert
  Gene/Insert name: DjCas13d
  Species: Other
  Mutation: No
  Promoter: CMV
  Cloning method: Restriction Enzyme; 5′ cloning site Unknown (unknown if destroyed)
Terms and licenses: Academic/Nonprofit Terms; Industry Terms: Not Available to Industry
How to cite: pAAV-CMV-intron-DIO-DjCas13d-pA was a gift from Jonathan Ploski (Addgene plasmid # 192498 ; http://n2t.net/addgene:192498 ; RRID:Addgene_192498)
