[The description below was written by a language model from this plasmid's Addgene catalogue record and pLannotate feature annotations shown in this document.]
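Description:
pAAV-CMV-intron-DIO-DjCas13d-pA is an adeno-associated virus transfer plasmid, about 7.1 kb, built on a pAAV backbone to deliver a Cre-dependent expression cassette for DjCas13d, an RNA-targeting Cas13d effector described in the associated work as a high-fidelity variant. In bacteria it replicates from a high-copy ColE1/pUC-type origin and is selected with ampicillin through the β-lactamase gene. An f1 phage origin is also present. The cassette is flanked by AAV2 inverted terminal repeats, which direct replication and packaging of the intervening DNA into recombinant AAV particles. The annotation detects the right ITR in full but only short fragments of the left one. This could reflect either the difficulty of sequencing these repeats or a real partial deletion.

Expression is driven by the human CMV immediate-early enhancer and promoter, followed by a chimeric intron annotated as CMV intron A and β-globin intron fragments, an arrangement generally included to improve transcript processing and expression. Downstream lies a DIO (double-floxed inverted orientation) unit. Pairs of lox2272 and loxP sites in opposing orientation bracket a roughly 2.7 kb region that is not itself annotated but corresponds in position to the DjCas13d coding sequence, placed on the antisense strand with a fragment of an HA epitope tag at one end. Without Cre, the reading frame is backwards relative to the promoter and no protein is made. Cre recombination at the incompatible lox pairs inverts the insert and then locks it in the sense orientation, allowing transcription that terminates at an SV40 polyadenylation signal. No guide RNA cassette is annotated, so guides would presumably be supplied separately. The construct suits cell-type-restricted RNA knockdown in Cre-expressing cells or animals.
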