Features (pLannotate 1.2.2; 22 found; start..end, strand, type, name):
     22..610     +  rep_origin     ori: high-copy-number ColE1/pMB1/pBR322/pUC origin of replication
    683..710     +  repeat_region  AAV2 ITR (fragment): inverted terminal repeat of adeno-associated virus serotype 2 inverted
    739..766     +  repeat_region  AAV2 ITR (fragment): inverted terminal repeat of adeno-associated virus serotype 2 inverted
    881..1184    +  enhancer       CMV enhancer: human cytomegalovirus immediate early enhancer
   1185..1388    +  promoter       CMV promoter: human cytomegalovirus (CMV) immediate early promoter
   1537..1564    +  intron         CMV intron (fragment): modified intron A from human cytomegalovirus (CMV)
   1569..1915    +  intron         β-globin intron (fragment): internally truncated intron from human β-globin
   1967..2000    +  protein_bind   lox2272: Cre-mediated recombination occurs in the 8-bp core sequence (GGATACTT). lox2272 sites are compatible with each other, but incompatible with loxP or loxN sites (Lee and Saito, 1988). Cre recombinase
   2001..2050    -  intron         β-globin intron (fragment): internally truncated intron from human β-globin
   2051..2084    +  protein_bind   loxP: Cre-mediated recombination occurs in the 8-bp core sequence (GCATACAT). Cre recombinase
   2094..2122    -  CDS            3xHA (fragment): three tandem HA epitope tags
   4841..4874    -  protein_bind   lox2272: Cre-mediated recombination occurs in the 8-bp core sequence (GGATACTT). lox2272 sites are compatible with each other, but incompatible with loxP or loxN sites (Lee and Saito, 1988). Cre recombinase
   4875..4924    -  intron         β-globin intron (fragment): internally truncated intron from human β-globin
   4925..4958    -  protein_bind   loxP: Cre-mediated recombination occurs in the 8-bp core sequence (GCATACAT). Cre recombinase
   4979..5054    +  polyA_signal   SV40 poly(A) signal (fragment): SV40 polyadenylation signal
   5069..5209    +  repeat_region  AAV2 ITR: inverted terminal repeat of adeno-associated virus serotype 2 inverted
   5214..5265    -  misc_feature   bom (fragment): basis of mobility region from pBR322
   5284..5739    +  rep_origin     f1 ori (sequence partly withheld): f1 bacteriophage origin of replication; arrow indicates direction of (+) strand synthesis
   5740..5789    -  misc_feature   bom (fragment): basis of mobility region from pBR322
   5891..5926    -  CDS            rop (fragment): Rop protein, which maintains plasmids at low copy number; rop
   6021..6125    +  promoter       AmpR promoter: bla
   6126..6986    +  CDS            AmpR: β-lactamase; bla; confers resistance to ampicillin, carbenicillin, and related antibiotics
>Addgene plasmid #192498 | pAAV-CMV-intron-DIO-DjCas13d-pA | addgene full sequence | sequence record 380387 | Addgene NGS Result
AGAAAAGATCAAAGGATCTTCTTGAGATCCTTTTTTTCTGCGCGTAATCTGCTGCTTGCAAACAAAAAAA
CCACCGCTACCAGCGGTGGTTTGTTTGCCGGATCAAGAGCTACCAACTCTTTTTCCGAAGGTAACTGGCT
TCAGCAGAGCGCAGATACCAAATACTGTTCTTCTAGTGTAGCCGTAGTTAGGCCACCACTTCAAGAACTC
TGTAGCACCGCCTACATACCTCGCTCTGCTAATCCTGTTACCAGTGGCTGCTGCCAGTGGCGATAAGTCG
TGTCTTACCGGGTTGGACTCAAGACGATAGTTACCGGATAAGGCGCAGCGGTCGGGCTGAACGGGGGGTT
CGTGCACACAGCCCAGCTTGGAGCGAACGACCTACACCGAACTGAGATACCTACAGCGTGAGCTATGAGA
AAGCGCCACGCTTCCCGAAGGGAGAAAGGCGGACAGGTATCCGGTAAGCGGCAGGGTCGGAACAGGAGAG
CGCACGAGGGAGCTTCCAGGGGGAAACGCCTGGTATCTTTATAGTCCTGTCGGGTTTCGCCACCTCTGAC
TTGAGCGTCGATTTTTGTGATGCTCGTCAGGGGGGCGGAGCCTATGGAAAAACGCCAGCAACGCGGCCTT
TTTACGGTTCCTGGCCTTTTGCTGGCCTTTTGCTCACATGTCCTGCAGGCAGCTGCGCGCTCGCTCGCTC
ACTGAGGCCGCCCGGGCGTCGGGCGACCTTTGGTCGCCCGGCCTCAGTGAGCGAGCGAGCGCGCAGAGAG
GGAGTGGCCAACTCCATCACTAGGGGTTCCTGCGGCCGCACGCGTGGAGCTAGTTATTAATAGTAATCAA
TTACGGGGTCATTAGTTCATAGCCCATATATGGAGTTCCGCGTTACATAACTTACGGTAAATGGCCCGCC
TGGCTGACCGCCCAACGACCCCCGCCCATTGACGTCAATAATGACGTATGTTCCCATAGTAACGCCAATA
GGGACTTTCCATTGACGTCAATGGGTGGAGTATTTACGGTAAACTGCCCACTTGGCAGTACATCAAGTGT
ATCATATGCCAAGTACGCCCCCTATTGACGTCAATGACGGTAAATGGCCCGCCTGGCATTATGCCCAGTA
CATGACCTTATGGGACTTTCCTACTTGGCAGTACATCTACGTATTAGTCATCGCTATTACCATGGTGATG
CGGTTTTGGCAGTACATCAATGGGCGTGGATAGCGGTTTGACTCACGGGGATTTCCAAGTCTCCACCCCA
TTGACGTCAATGGGAGTTTGTTTTGGCACCAAAATCAACGGGACTTTCCAAAATGTCGTAACAACTCCGC
CCCATTGACGCAAATGGGCGGTAGGCGTGTACGGTGGGAGGTCTATATAAGCAGAGCTCGTTTAGTGAAC
CGTCAGATCGCCTGGAGACGCCATCCACGCTGTTTTGACCTCCATAGAAGACACCGGGACCGATCCAGCC
TCCGCGGATTCGAATCCCGGCCGGGAACGGTGCATTGGAACGCGGATTCCCCGTGCCAAGAGTGACGTAA
GTACCGCCTATAGAGTCTATAGGCCCACAAAAAATGCTTTCTTCTTTTAATATACTTTTTTGTTTATCTT
ATTTCTAATACTTTCCCTAATCTCTTTCTTTCAGGGCAATAATGATACAATGTATCATGCCTCTTTGCAC
CATTCTAAAGAATAACAGTGATAATTTCTGGGTTAAGGCAATAGCAATATTTCTGCATATAAATATTTCT
GCATATAAATTGTAACTGATGTAAGAGGTTTCATATTGCTAATAGCAGCTACAATCCAGCTACCATTCTG
CTTTTATTTTATGGTTGGGATAAGGCTGGATTATTCTGAGTCCAAGCTAGGCCCTTTTGCTAATCATGTT
CATACCTCTTATCTTCCTCCCACAGCTCCTGGGCAACGTGCTGGTCTGTGTGCTGGCCCATCACGTCGAC
TCCGGAATAACTTCGTATAGGATACTTTATACGAAGTTATGCAGAATGGTAGCTGGATTGTAGCTGCTAT
TAGCAATATGAAACCTCTTAATAACTTCGTATAGCATACATTATACGAAGTTATGGCGCGCCCTAAGCGT
AATCTGGAACATCGTATGGGTAAGCGGCCGCCACCTTCCTCTTTTTCTTAGGTCCGGATCCCACTTCCTC
TTTTGGTTCGGGATTCGGGTTATTTCGATCAAAAAGTTCATTTATCGTGAGGTTTTTGTACCGCGGCACG
ACGTATCCGAACGGGATACAGTACGCTTTTACAAAGTCCTTACAATAAGTGTGGTGCTTTTTCAGATTGT
TCAGATATTCGGCGGTCTTCGGCTGGTGGCTGGTATCATACCAATTATTCTTTGCGATCATTGATTGAAC
GAGATAGTGATAAAGTTCGAAGTAAGAGTGCAGTTCTCCGATCCCGCTTATGTATTCATTACTATTCCTC
ACAACGGATATGTGAGCAACTATGTTGCGGAATGAACTCACAGCTGTTATGTCGCTATTCTGAAGGTTAT
TTTTGACAAGAACGTACCATTTGCGGTGTCCTTTCTGGTTCTTCAGGTGGCCGTACGTAGTGTAATTTTT
GTCAGTCAAGAGGTGAGTAGTCAATTGACTGTACACAATTTTTTTATTCATCTTAGGGAGCGTCACACCG
TGAAGGAATGCGTCTCGTTCCAGGCAATGAAATGCAATCACATACCTACTATTGACATACACCAGGTTTT
TGGTTATAAGGTACATAACAGTCAAATAAAGACTTACAATTGCCTGGTACCGCTGTTTTTTCAGCGCGTC
ACTGAAGTTTCGGCTAGGATCATCTTTATTGATCTTTGCACTTTGGGGTACGTCTTCAAATATTTTATAG
TCTACTGAACTAATTATTCGGGCAAGAACGTCTATCTGTGCGGACTTGTCAGACGTCGGTGGGATCTCTT
GACCTTTACAAACATCAAAGTATCGTTTTATTTGTGTCTCCGGAATCCCTTCGAGCACAAATTTTACTAC
ATTAGGGTTTTTCACAAGAGTCCGTGTCTTGTGTGGATTATTATACCGTACGAGGTAATGGAAGCGTGAA
GATTCAATAACGTTGGAAGCAATGAAATTGCGAAAGCCCTGTTTACCTTTGATAAATTTGCCATCCGCAC
CCACGGGCATTGTCCTTTCGAGTTCCCGATCAATCTCTTCATCCGGCCGATTGTCCATTCCCAATATGCG
CAGAGCATCGCGATACATGATCTTTCGGGCGTCGGCGCTTGGCTTTTGCATTCTAGCGATACTGTTGATA
ACCCGCAGCTCTTCGAGAGTATACCTGCAGTTGGTCATGTTAAAGAAGTCCGCGTATTCAGGCTTGAATT
TAAATTCCAAATTGAGTTTCTTCAGGATGTCTATGAAGGAGATTATATTATCAAATTTGTTGATCAGGGT
TGTGAGGAGGTCGTTTATCTCCTTTCCATCGAGGAGAAGGGTGAGCATGTATATGAGCTCTGAGAAATAC
CCAATGCCTGTGTTCCCTATTTTAATATCTTCAAAACTTATCCTATAGTCGTTCGCCTTCTTCTGATAGT
CCCTTATGTTTTTGGCATTTACATCGGCAGCGGCTTTCTTGAAATCGGCCCCAAGAGCGCTCGCGAGTGT
CCGGGCCGTTTTGATGTAAATCTCTTCCTTGTTTTCCTCAGTGAGTGAACTTCGCAAGGAGCTCACGAGC
GCCTCCTTCTCAAAAGCATGGTGGTCGTAGTAATAGGTTATAATAAAGTCGAAGAGCTTATACAGTTTAG
CCCTGACGGAGTTGTACTTATCCTCTTTGAAACTCTTAAGATCTGATTGCTCGAGCATAATCTCTCGCAA
TTTCTTGATGCTAAATCCCATATTTTTAAAGGACTTCTTGATCAGGAATTCATAATAAGCGCGTACAATC
GTCTCCTTACTCTCTTTCGGGAAAACATGACACAAAATATGGAGGTTTACTGTATTAGTTTTAAGGAATT
CACTATCTATCCTTTCGGTGACCTCTTCCCACAAAATACTGAGAGTCTCCTTGAACTCGTCAGACAGTTG
GTCCTCGAGTTGATACAGCCAGAATGAATTCACGTGGTCGCTCTCATCACTACTCAGATCGGAATGAAAG
CAAAACTGTCTAAGGGCAGACAGCAGGGTAAGTATTGCGAAGATGTCTTCCTCATACCGTCTCTCGTTTT
CATGGTAAAATGCCTCCCCGAAATAAAGAAGTTCTTTTCTTTTAATGTAGTTTTTAAACCTATCATATTT
GTTAGTCTGCCCTCTAAGAGTTTGGTAATCGAGATTAATCCGCCAGCCCCCTGCCCCAATGAAATCTTCA
GTCAGCTCTTCCTTTTGCGGATGCAGGACATTGTCCAGTGTGAATACGATGTTGTTAACATGAACCGCAA
GGATCTTTTCAATATCCAGTATTTGATATATCAATTGTATGTGGATATTGTCGTCGAAAGTCTTCCCAAA
ATAGTGCATTTCGAGTTTGTCTTTCAGGCACAGAAGGTCCATACCTGGCTGCGGCTTAAACAGGGGGTTG
TCGGTAGTGGCGATCTTCGGGTGTCGACCTTGGAACTTAATCTTTTTACCAGATACTTCGACGTTCTTCA
AGCCGGCGCTACTATTGAGATTTTGGGGCTTTTGAGAGCTCGGGATCTTGTAAGAGAGATTCGCCATGTT
CCCCTTCCCAAAAGACGTCATTATGACAGTCCCCTGCACAGAAAGTGCCTCTTTCAATCCGGAGGTTTTA
GAAACCGTTTTCTTGGATTTTTGCTTCTTGATGCTGGCCTCCACCTTTCTCTTCTTCTTGGGGCTCATGG
TGGCGCTAGCATAACTTCGTATAAAGTATCCTATACGAAGTTATTTGCCTTAACCCAGAAATTATCACTG
TTATTCTTTAGAATGGTGCAAAGAATAACTTCGTATAATGTATGCTATACGAAGTTATGAATTCGATACT
AGTCTCGAGTTTATTGCAGCTTATAATGGTTACAAATAAAGCAATAGCATCACAAATTTCACAAATAAAG
CATTTTTTTCACTGGACCGAGCGGCCGCAGGAACCCCTAGTGATGGAGTTGGCCACTCCCTCTCTGCGCG
CTCGCTCGCTCACTGAGGCCGGGCGACCAAAGGTCGCCCGACGCCCGGGCTTTGCCCGGGCGGCCTCAGT
GAGCGAGCGAGCGCGCAGCTGCCTGCAGGGGCGCCTGATGCGGTATTTTCTCCTTACGCATCTGTGCGGT
ATTTCACACCGCATA
[95 nt withheld, positions 5266-5360]
T
[46 nt withheld, positions 5362-5407]
C
[141 nt withheld, positions 5409-5549]
CCTTTGACGTTGGAGTCCACGTTCTTT
[37 nt withheld, positions 5577-5613]
ACTCTATCTCGGGCTATTCTTTTGATTTATAAGGGATTTTGCCGATTTCGGTCTATTGGTTAAAAAATGA
GCTGATTTAACAAAAATTTAACGCGAATTTTAACAAAATATTAACGTTTACAATTTTATGGTGCACTCTC
AGTACAATCTGCTCTGATGCCGCATAGTTAAGCCAGCCCCGACACCCGCCAACACCCGCTGACGCGCCCT
GACGGGCTTGTCTGCTCCCGGCATCCGCTTACAGACAAGCTGTGACCGTCTCCGGGAGCTGCATGTGTCA
GAGGTTTTCACCGTCATCACCGAAACGCGCGAGACGAAAGGGCCTCGTGATACGCCTATTTTTATAGGTT
AATGTCATGATAATAATGGTTTCTTAGACGTCAGGTGGCACTTTTCGGGGAAATGTGCGCGGAACCCCTA
TTTGTTTATTTTTCTAAATACATTCAAATATGTATCCGCTCATGAGACAATAACCCTGATAAATGCTTCA
ATAATATTGAAAAAGGAAGAGTATGAGTATTCAACATTTCCGTGTCGCCCTTATTCCCTTTTTTGCGGCA
TTTTGCCTTCCTGTTTTTGCTCACCCAGAAACGCTGGTGAAAGTAAAAGATGCTGAAGATCAGTTGGGTG
CACGAGTGGGTTACATCGAACTGGATCTCAACAGCGGTAAGATCCTTGAGAGTTTTCGCCCCGAAGAACG
TTTTCCAATGATGAGCACTTTTAAAGTTCTGCTATGTGGCGCGGTATTATCCCGTATTGACGCCGGGCAA
GAGCAACTCGGTCGCCGCATACACTATTCTCAGAATGACTTGGTTGAGTACTCACCAGTCACAGAAAAGC
ATCTTACGGATGGCATGACAGTAAGAGAATTATGCAGTGCTGCCATAACCATGAGTGATAACACTGCGGC
CAACTTACTTCTGACAACGATCGGAGGACCGAAGGAGCTAACCGCTTTTTTGCACAACATGGGGGATCAT
GTAACTCGCCTTGATCGTTGGGAACCGGAGCTGAATGAAGCCATACCAAACGACGAGCGTGACACCACGA
TGCCTGTAGCAATGGCAACAACGTTGCGCAAACTATTAACTGGCGAACTACTTACTCTAGCTTCCCGGCA
ACAATTAATAGACTGGATGGAGGCGGATAAAGTTGCAGGACCACTTCTGCGCTCGGCCCTTCCGGCTGGC
TGGTTTATTGCTGATAAATCTGGAGCCGGTGAGCGTGGGTCTCGCGGTATCATTGCAGCACTGGGGCCAG
ATGGTAAGCCCTCCCGTATCGTAGTTATCTACACGACGGGGAGTCAGGCAACTATGGATGAACGAAATAG
ACAGATCGCTGAGATAGGTGCCTCACTGATTAAGCATTGGTAACTGTCAGACCAAGTTTACTCATATATA
CTTTAGATTGATTTAAAACTTCATTTTTAATTTAAAAGGATCTAGGTGAAGATCCTTTTTGATAATCTCA
TGACCAAAATCCCTTAACGTGAGTTTTCGTTCCACTGAGCGTCAGACCCCGT
